Addgene plasmid #141743: TFORF0872
Purpose: Lentiviral vector for overexpressing transcription factor ORFs with unique 24-bp barcodes. Barcodes facilitate identification of transcription factors in pooled screens.
Depositing lab: Feng Zhang. Depositing organization: Broad Institute. Publication: A transcription factor atlas of directed differentiation. Joung J, Ma S, Tay T, Geiger-Schuller KR, Kirchgatterer PC, Verdine VK, Guo B, Arias-Garcia MA, Allen WE, Singh A, Kuksenko O, Abudayyeh OO, Gootenberg JS, Fu Z, Macrae RK, Buenrostro JD, Regev A, Zhang F. Cell. 2023 Jan 5;186(1):209-229.e26. doi: 10.1016/j.cell.2022.11.026. PubMed 36608654.
Backbone
  Vector backbone: pLX_TRC317
  Backbone manufacturer: Broad Institute Genetic Perturbation Platform
  Backbone size w/o insert (bp): 8264
  Vector type: Mammalian Expression, Lentiviral
  Selectable markers: Puromycin
Growth in bacteria
  Bacterial resistance: Ampicillin, 100 μg/mL
  Growth temperature: 37°C
  Growth strain: NEB Stable
  Copy number: High Copy
Gene/Insert
  Gene/Insert name: HOXB8
  Species: H. sapiens (human)
  Insert size (bp): 830
  Entrez Gene: HOXB8 (a.k.a. HOX2, HOX2D, Hox-2.4)
  Promoter: EF1a
  Cloning method: Unknown
  Sequencing primers: 5′ GGGTGGAGACTGAAGTTAGGCCAG; 3′ CACATAGCGTAAAAGGAGCAACATAG
Terms and licenses: Academic/Nonprofit Terms; Industry Terms: Not Available to Industry
Depositor comments: XM_005257286,ENST00000576562 . The transcription factor ORF portion of this plasmid was synthesized by Genewiz. Please test multiple small colonies in case of plasmid recombination. To make this collection available in a timely manner, a portion of this collection was not fully sequenced by Addgene. If an Addgene verified full plasmid sequence is not available, please contact us prior to placing an order to request the full sequence.
How to cite: TFORF0872 was a gift from Feng Zhang (Addgene plasmid # 141743 ; http://n2t.net/addgene:141743 ; RRID:Addgene_141743)
