[The description below was written by a language model from this plasmid's Addgene catalogue record and pLannotate feature annotations shown in this document.]
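Description:
TFORF0872 is a lentiviral mammalian expression plasmid built on the pLX_TRC317 backbone and carrying the human homeobox transcription factor HOXB8 as its open reading frame. It belongs to a barcoded transcription factor ORF collection in which each clone has a unique 24-bp barcode, so that individual factors can be identified in pooled overexpression screens. In bacteria the plasmid is maintained through a high-copy ColE1/pUC-type origin and selected with ampicillin via the β-lactamase gene. An f1 origin and remnants of a lac/T7/T3 cloning region are also present in the backbone. The depositor warns that the plasmid can recombine.

The viral portion has a third-generation, self-inactivating layout. An RSV promoter drives a truncated HIV-1 5' LTR, followed by the Ψ packaging signal with a gag fragment, the Rev response element for Rev-dependent nuclear export of the genomic RNA, a cPPT/CTS element, and a ΔU3 3' LTR with a downstream SV40 polyadenylation signal. Two expression units sit between the LTRs. An SV40 early promoter/origin region drives puromycin N-acetyltransferase, which allows puromycin selection of transduced cells. The strong constitutive EF-1α promoter drives the HOXB8 coding sequence. A WPRE downstream of the ORF enhances transcript stability and expression. The barcode is not annotated in the feature table, although a short U6 promoter-like fragment is detected in the gap between the ORF and the WPRE. The annotated sequence length of about 9.1 kb agrees with the stated backbone and insert sizes. The construct is intended for producing lentivirus that stably overexpresses HOXB8, for example in directed-differentiation or cell-fate screens.
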