Features (pLannotate 1.2.2; 31 found; start..end, strand, type, name):
      5..231     +  promoter       RSV promoter: Rous sarcoma virus enhancer/promoter
    232..412     +  LTR            5' LTR (truncated): truncated 5' long terminal repeat (LTR) from HIV-1
    459..584     +  misc_feature   HIV-1 Ψ: packaging signal of human immunodeficiency virus type 1
    568..931     +  CDS            HIV-1 gag (fragment): gag protein from human immunodeficiency virus 1; gag
   1077..1310    +  misc_feature   RRE: The Rev response element (RRE) of HIV-1 allows for Rev-dependent mRNA export from the nucleus to the cytoplasm.
   1687..1713    +  CDS            Rev (fragment): human immunodeficiency virus 1 (HIV-1) Rev protein; rev; enhances nuclear export of unspliced and incompletely spliced viral mRNAs
   1720..1743    +  promoter       SV40 promoter (fragment): SV40 early promoter
   1744..1815    +  promoter       SV40 promoter (fragment): SV40 enhancer and early promoter
   1839..1974    +  rep_origin     SV40 ori: SV40 origin of replication
   2020..2616    +  CDS            PuroR (fragment): puromycin N-acetyltransferase; pac from Streptomyces; confers resistance to puromycin
   2665..2782    +  misc_feature   cPPT/CTS: central polypurine tract and central termination sequence of HIV-1
   2847..2913    +  CDS            small t antigen (fragment): SV40 (simian virus 40) small t antigen
   2920..4098    +  promoter       EF-1α promoter: strong constitutive promoter for human elongation factor EF-1α
   4115..4840    +  CDS            HOXB8: HXB8_HUMAN - Also known as HOX2D. Experimental evidence at protein level: Swiss-Prot protein existence level 1. Sequence-specific transcription factor which is part of a developmental regulatory system that provides cells with specific positional identities on the anterior-posterior axis. From Homo sapiens (Human).
   4856..4909    +  promoter       U6 promoter (fragment): RNA polymerase III promoter for human U6 snRNA
   4951..5539    +  misc_feature   WPRE: woodchuck hepatitis virus posttranscriptional regulatory element
   5590..5609    +  misc_feature   cPPT/CTS (fragment): central polypurine tract and central termination sequence of HIV-1
   5611..5844    +  LTR            3' LTR (ΔU3): self-inactivating 3' long terminal repeat (LTR) from HIV-1
   5922..6043    +  polyA_signal   SV40 poly(A) signal: SV40 polyadenylation signal
   6083..6218    +  rep_origin     SV40 ori: SV40 origin of replication
   6239..6257    -  promoter       T7 promoter: promoter for bacteriophage T7 RNA polymerase
   6265..6420    +  CDS            lacZα (fragment): LacZα fragment of β-galactosidase; lacZ fragment
   6425..6853    +  rep_origin     f1 ori (sequence partly withheld): f1 bacteriophage origin of replication; arrow indicates direction of (+) strand synthesis
   6906..7010    +  promoter       AmpR promoter: bla
   7011..7871    +  CDS            AmpR: β-lactamase; bla; confers resistance to ampicillin, carbenicillin, and related antibiotics
   8042..8630    +  rep_origin     ori: high-copy-number ColE1/pMB1/pBR322/pUC origin of replication
   8813..8905    +  CDS            lacI (fragment): lac repressor; lacI; The lac repressor binds to the lac operator to inhibit transcription in E. coli. This inhibition can be relieved by adding lactose or isopropyl-β-D-thiogalactopyranoside (IPTG).
   8918..8939    +  protein_bind   CAP binding site: CAP binding activates transcription in the presence of cAMP. E. coli catabolite activator protein
   8954..8984    +  promoter       lac promoter: promoter for the E. coli lac operon
   8992..9008    +  protein_bind   lac operator: The lac repressor binds to the lac operator to inhibit transcription in E. coli. This inhibition can be relieved by adding lactose or isopropyl-β-D-thiogalactopyranoside (IPTG). lac repressor encoded by lacI
   9053..9071    +  promoter       T3 promoter: promoter for bacteriophage T3 RNA polymerase
>Addgene plasmid #141743 | TFORF0872 | addgene full sequence | sequence record 391661 | Addgene NGS Result
TTAATGTAGTCTTATGCAATACTCTTGTAGTCTTGCAACATGGTAACGATGAGTTAGCAACATGCCTTAC
AAGGAGAGAAAAAGCACCGTGCATGCCGATTGGTGGAAGTAAGGTGGTACGATCGTGCCTTATTAGGAAG
GCAACAGACGGGTCTGACATGGATTGGACGAACCACTGAATTGCCGCATTGCAGAGATATTGTATTTAAG
TGCCTAGCTCGATACATAAACGGGTCTCTCTGGTTAGACCAGATCTGAGCCTGGGAGCTCTCTGGCTAAC
TAGGGAACCCACTGCTTAAGCCTCAATAAAGCTTGCCTTGAGTGCTTCAAGTAGTGTGTGCCCGTCTGTT
GTGTGACTCTGGTAACTAGAGATCCCTCAGACCCTTTTAGTCAGTGTGGAAAATCTCTAGCAGTGGCGCC
CGAACAGGGACTTGAAAGCGAAAGGGAAACCAGAGGAGCTCTCTCGACGCAGGACTCGGCTTGCTGAAGC
GCGCACGGCAAGAGGCGAGGGGCGGCGACTGGTGAGTACGCCAAAAATTTTGACTAGCGGAGGCTAGAAG
GAGAGAGATGGGTGCGAGAGCGTCAGTATTAAGCGGGGGAGAATTAGATCGCGATGGGAAAAAATTCGGT
TAAGGCCAGGGGGAAAGAAAAAATATAAATTAAAACATATAGTATGGGCAAGCAGGGAGCTAGAACGATT
CGCAGTTAATCCTGGCCTGTTAGAAACATCAGAAGGCTGTAGACAAATACTGGGACAGCTACAACCATCC
CTTCAGACAGGATCAGAAGAACTTAGATCATTATATAATACAGTAGCAACCCTCTATTGTGTGCATCAAA
GGATAGAGATAAAAGACACCAAGGAAGCTTTAGACAAGATAGAGGAAGAGCAAAACAAAAGTAAGACCAC
CGCACAGCAAGCGGCCGCTGATCTTCAGACCTGGAGGAGGAGATATGAGGGACAATTGGAGAAGTGAATT
ATATAAATATAAAGTAGTAAAAATTGAACCATTAGGAGTAGCACCCACCAAGGCAAAGAGAAGAGTGGTG
CAGAGAGAAAAAAGAGCAGTGGGAATAGGAGCTTTGTTCCTTGGGTTCTTGGGAGCAGCAGGAAGCACTA
TGGGCGCAGCGTCAATGACGCTGACGGTACAGGCCAGACAATTATTGTCTGGTATAGTGCAGCAGCAGAA
CAATTTGCTGAGGGCTATTGAGGCGCAACAGCATCTGTTGCAACTCACAGTCTGGGGCATCAAGCAGCTC
CAGGCAAGAATCCTGGCTGTGGAAAGATACCTAAAGGATCAACAGCTCCTGGGGATTTGGGGTTGCTCTG
GAAAACTCATTTGCACCACTGCTGTGCCTTGGAATGCTAGTTGGAGTAATAAATCTCTGGAACAGATTTG
GAATCACACGACCTGGATGGAGTGGGACAGAGAAATTAACAATTACACAAGCTTAATACACTCCTTAATT
GAAGAATCGCAAAACCAGCAAGAAAAGAATGAACAAGAATTATTGGAATTAGATAAATGGGCAAGTTTGT
GGAATTGGTTTAACATAACAAATTGGCTGTGGTATATAAAATTATTCATAATGATAGTAGGAGGCTTGGT
AGGTTTAAGAATAGTTTTTGCTGTACTTTCTATAGTGAATAGAGTTAGGCAGGGATATTCACCATTATCG
TTTCAGACCCACCTCCCAACCCCGAGGGGACCCATGCATTGCATCTCAATTAGTCAGCAACCAGGTGTGG
AAAGTCCCCAGGCTCCCCAGCAGGCAGAAGTATGCAAAGCATGCGTCTCAATTAGTCAGCAACCATAGTC
CCGCCCCTAACTCCGCCCATCCCGCCCCTAACTCCGCCCAGTTCCGCCCATTCTCCGCCCCATGGCTGAC
TAATTTTTTTTATTTATGCAGAGGCCGAGGCCGCCTCGGCCTCTGAGCTATTCCAGAAGTAGTGAGGAGG
CTTTTTTGGAGGCCTAGGCTTTTGCAAAAAGCTTTCTAGAGGTACCACCGGAGCTTACCATGACCGAGTA
CAAGCCCACGGTGCGCCTCGCCACCCGCGACGACGTCCCCAGGGCCGTACGCACCCTCGCCGCCGCGTTC
GCCGACTACCCCGCCACGCGCCACACCGTCGATCCGGACCGCCACATCGAGCGGGTCACCGAGCTGCAAG
AACTCTTCCTCACGCGCGTCGGGCTCGACATCGGCAAGGTGTGGGTCGCGGACGACGGCGCCGCCGTGGC
GGTCTGGACCACGCCGGAGAGCGTCGAAGCGGGGGCGGTATTCGCCGAGATCGGCCCGCGCATGGCCGAG
TTGAGCGGTTCCCGGCTGGCCGCGCAGCAACAGATGGAAGGCCTCCTGGCGCCGCACCGGCCCAAGGAGC
CCGCGTGGTTCCTGGCCACCGTCGGCGTCTCGCCCGACCACCAGGGCAAGGGTCTGGGCAGCGCCGTCGT
GCTCCCCGGAGTGGAGGCGGCCGAGCGCGCCGGGGTGCCCGCCTTCCTGGAGACCTCCGCGCCCCGCAAC
CTCCCCTTCTACGAGCGGCTCGGCTTCACCGTCACCGCCGACGTCGAGGTGCCCGAAGGACCGCGCACCT
GGTGCATGACCCGCAAGCCCGGTGCCAGTTAACGAATTCTAGATCTTGAGACAAATGGCAGTATTCATCC
ACAATTTTAAAAGAAAAGGGGGGATTGGGGGGTACAGTGCAGGGGAAAGAATAGTAGACATAATAGCAAC
AGACATACAAACTAAAGAATTACAAAAACAAATTACAAAAATTCAAAATTTTCGGGTTTATTACAGGGAC
AGCAGAGATCCACTTTGGCGCCGGCTCGAGGCCTGCAGGTGCAAAGATGGATAAAGTTTTAAACAGAGAG
GAATCTTTGCAGCTAATGGACCTTCTAGGTCTTGAAAGGAGTGGGAATTGGCTCCGGTGCCCGTCAGTGG
GCAGAGCGCACATCGCCCACAGTCCCCGAGAAGTTGGGGGGAGGGGTCGGCAATTGAACCGGTGCCTAGA
GAAGGTGGCGCGGGGTAAACTGGGAAAGTGATGTCGTGTACTGGCTCCGCCTTTTTCCCGAGGGTGGGGG
AGAACCGTATATAAGTGCAGTAGTCGCCGTGAACGTTCTTTTTCGCAACGGGTTTGCCGCCAGAACACAG
GTAAGTGCCGTGTGTGGTTCCCGCGGGCCTGGCCTCTTTACGGGTTATGGCCCTTGCGTGCCTTGAATTA
CTTCCACCTGGCTGCAGTACGTGATTCTTGATCCCGAGCTTCGGGTTGGAAGTGGGTGGGAGAGTTCGAG
GCCTTGCGCTTAAGGAGCCCCTTCGCCTCGTGCTTGAGTTGAGGCCTGGCCTGGGCGCTGGGGCCGCCGC
GTGCGAATCTGGTGGCACCTTCGCGCCTGTCTCGCTGCTTTCGATAAGTCTCTAGCCATTTAAAATTTTT
GATGACCTGCTGCGACGCTTTTTTTCTGGCAAGATAGTCTTGTAAATGCGGGCCAAGATCTGCACACTGG
TATTTCGGTTTTTGGGGCCGCGGGCGGCGACGGGGCCCGTGCGTCCCAGCGCACATGTTCGGCGAGGCGG
GGCCTGCGAGCGCGGCCACCGAGAATCGGACGGGGGTAGTCTCAAGCTGGCCGGCCTGCTCTGGTGCCTG
GCCTCGCGCCGCCGTGTATCGCCCCGCCCTGGGCGGCAAGGCTGGCCCGGTCGGCACCAGTTGCGTGAGC
GGAAAGATGGCCGCTTCCCGGCCCTGCTGCAGGGAGCTCAAAATGGAGGACGCGGCGCTCGGGAGAGCGG
GCGGGTGAGTCACCCACACAAAGGAAAAGGGCCTTTCCGTCCTCAGCCGTCGCTTCATGTGACTCCACGG
AGTACCGGGCGCCGTCCAGGCACCTCGATTAGTTCTCGAGCTTTTGGAGTACGTCGTCTTTAGGTTGGGG
GGAGGGGTTTTATGCGATGGAGTTTCCCCACACTGAGTGGGTGGAGACTGAAGTTAGGCCAGCTTGGCAC
TTGATGTAATTCTCCTTGGAATTTGCCCTTTTTGAGTTTGGATCTTGGTTCATTCTCAAGCCTCAGACAG
TGGTTCAAAGTTTTTTTCTTCCATTTCAGGTGTCGTGAGGCTAGCACCGCCACCATGAGCTCTTATTTCG
TCAACTCACTGTTCTCCAAATACAAAACCGGGGAGTCCCTGCGCCCCAATTATTATGACTGCGGCTTCGC
CCAGGACCTGGGCGGCCGACCCACCGTGGTGTACGGTCCCAGCAGCGGCGGCAGCTTCCAGCACCCGTCG
CAAATCCAGGAGTTCTACCACGGGCCGTCGTCGCTGTCCACGGCTCCCTACCAGCAGAACCCGTGCGCCG
TGGCGTGCCACGGGGACCCCGGCAATTTCTACGGCTACGACCCGCTGCAACGCCAGAGCCTATTCGGTGC
GCAGGATCCAGACCTGGTGCAGTACGCAGACTGCAAGCTTGCCGCCGCCAGCGGCCTGGGCGAGGAGGCC
GAGGGCTCCGAGCAGAGCCCGTCGCCCACACAGCTCTTCCCCTGGATGCGCCCGCAAGCCGCCGGACGCA
GGCGAGGCCGACAGACCTACAGCCGCTACCAGACCCTGGAGCTGGAGAAGGAGTTCCTATTTAATCCCTA
TCTGACTCGTAAGCGGCGAATCGAGGTATCGCACGCCCTGGGACTGACAGAGAGACAGGTCAAAATCTGG
TTCCAGAACCGGAGGATGAAGTGGAAAAAAGAGAACAACAAAGACAAGTTCCCCAGCAGCAAATGCGAGC
AGGAGGAGCTGGAGAAACAGAAGCTGGAGCGGGCCCCAGAGGCGGCGGACGAGGGCGACGCGCAGAAGGG
CGACAAGAAGTAGTAATGAACTAGTCCGTAACTTGAAAGTATTTCGATTTCTTGGCTTTATATATCTTGT
GGAAAGGACGAGGAGACGTAGGGATCGCCCTCAGTACGCGTTAAGTCGACAATCAACCTCTGGATTACAA
AATTTGTGAAAGATTGACTGGTATTCTTAACTATGTTGCTCCTTTTACGCTATGTGGATACGCTGCTTTA
ATGCCTTTGTATCATGCTATTGCTTCCCGTATGGCTTTCATTTTCTCCTCCTTGTATAAATCCTGGTTGC
TGTCTCTTTATGAGGAGTTGTGGCCCGTTGTCAGGCAACGTGGCGTGGTGTGCACTGTGTTTGCTGACGC
AACCCCCACTGGTTGGGGCATTGCCACCACCTGTCAGCTCCTTTCCGGGACTTTCGCTTTCCCCCTCCCT
ATTGCCACGGCGGAACTCATCGCCGCCTGCCTTGCCCGCTGCTGGACAGGGGCTCGGCTGTTGGGCACTG
ACAATTCCGTGGTGTTGTCGGGGAAATCATCGTCCTTTCCTTGGCTGCTCGCCTGTGTTGCCACCTGGAT
TCTGCGCGGGACGTCCTTCTGCTACGTCCCTTCGGCCCTCAATCCAGCGGACCTTCCTTCCCGCGGCCTG
CTGCCGGCTCTGCGGCCTCTTCCGCGTCTTCGCCTTCGCCCTCAGACGAGTCGGATCTCCCTTTGGGCCG
CCTCCCCGCGTCGACTTTAAGACCAATGACTTACAAGGCAGCTGTAGATCTTAGCCACTTTTTAAAAGAA
AAGGGGGGACTGGAAGGGCTAATTCACTCCCAACGAAGACAAGATCTGCTTTTTGCTTGTACTGGGTCTC
TCTGGTTAGACCAGATCTGAGCCTGGGAGCTCTCTGGCTAACTAGGGAACCCACTGCTTAAGCCTCAATA
AAGCTTGCCTTGAGTGCTTCAAGTAGTGTGTGCCCGTCTGTTGTGTGACTCTGGTAACTAGAGATCCCTC
AGACCCTTTTAGTCAGTGTGGAAAATCTCTAGCAGTACGTATAGTAGTTCATGTCATCTTATTATTCAGT
ATTTATAACTTGCAAAGAAATGAATATCAGAGAGTGAGAGGAACTTGTTTATTGCAGCTTATAATGGTTA
CAAATAAAGCAATAGCATCACAAATTTCACAAATAAAGCATTTTTTTCACTGCATTCTAGTTGTGGTTTG
TCCAAACTCATCAATGTATCTTATCATGTCTGGCTCTAGCTATCCCGCCCCTAACTCCGCCCATCCCGCC
CCTAACTCCGCCCAGTTCCGCCCATTCTCCGCCCCATGGCTGACTAATTTTTTTTATTTATGCAGAGGCC
GAGGCCGCCTCGGCCTCTGAGCTATTCCAGAAGTAGTGAGGAGGCTTTTTTGGAGGCCTAGGGACGTACC
CAATTCGCCCTATAGTGAGTCGTATTACGCGCGCTCACTGGCCGTCGTTTTACAACGTCGTGACTGGGAA
AACCCTGGCGTTACCCAACTTAATCGCCTTGCAGCACATCCCCCTTTCGCCAGCTGGCGTAATAGCGAAG
AGGCCCGCACCGATCGCCCTTCCCAACAGTTGCGCAGCCTGAATGGCGAATGGG
[124 nt withheld, positions 6425-6548]
C
[91 nt withheld, positions 6550-6640]
A
[49 nt withheld, positions 6642-6690]
CCTTTGACGTTGGAGTCCACGTTCTTT
[37 nt withheld, positions 6718-6754]
ACCCTATCTCGGTCTATTCTTTTGATTTATAAGGGATTTTGCCGATTTCGGCCTATTGGTTAAAAAATGA
GCTGATTTAACAAAAATTTAACGCGAATTTTAACAAAATATTAACGCTTACAATTTAGGTGGCACTTTTC
GGGGAAATGTGCGCGGAACCCCTATTTGTTTATTTTTCTAAATACATTCAAATATGTATCCGCTCATGAG
ACAATAACCCTGATAAATGCTTCAATAATATTGAAAAAGGAAGAGTATGAGTATTCAACATTTCCGTGTC
GCCCTTATTCCCTTTTTTGCGGCATTTTGCCTTCCTGTTTTTGCTCACCCAGAAACGCTGGTGAAAGTAA
AAGATGCTGAAGATCAGTTGGGTGCACGAGTGGGTTACATCGAACTGGATCTCAACAGCGGTAAGATCCT
TGAGAGTTTTCGCCCCGAAGAACGTTTTCCAATGATGAGCACTTTTAAAGTTCTGCTATGTGGCGCGGTA
TTATCCCGTATTGACGCCGGGCAAGAGCAACTCGGTCGCCGCATACACTATTCTCAGAATGACTTGGTTG
AGTACTCACCAGTCACAGAAAAGCATCTTACGGATGGCATGACAGTAAGAGAATTATGCAGTGCTGCCAT
AACCATGAGTGATAACACTGCGGCCAACTTACTTCTGACAACGATCGGAGGACCGAAGGAGCTAACCGCT
TTTTTGCACAACATGGGGGATCATGTAACTCGCCTTGATCGTTGGGAACCGGAGCTGAATGAAGCCATAC
CAAACGACGAGCGTGACACCACGATGCCTGTAGCAATGGCAACAACGTTGCGCAAACTATTAACTGGCGA
ACTACTTACTCTAGCTTCCCGGCAACAATTAATAGACTGGATGGAGGCGGATAAAGTTGCAGGACCACTT
CTGCGCTCGGCCCTTCCGGCTGGCTGGTTTATTGCTGATAAATCTGGAGCCGGTGAGCGTGGGTCTCGCG
GTATCATTGCAGCACTGGGGCCAGATGGTAAGCCCTCCCGTATCGTAGTTATCTACACGACGGGGAGTCA
GGCAACTATGGATGAACGAAATAGACAGATCGCTGAGATAGGTGCCTCACTGATTAAGCATTGGTAACTG
TCAGACCAAGTTTACTCATATATACTTTAGATTGATTTAAAACTTCATTTTTAATTTAAAAGGATCTAGG
TGAAGATCCTTTTTGATAATCTCATGACCAAAATCCCTTAACGTGAGTTTTCGTTCCACTGAGCGTCAGA
CCCCGTAGAAAAGATCAAAGGATCTTCTTGAGATCCTTTTTTTCTGCGCGTAATCTGCTGCTTGCAAACA
AAAAAACCACCGCTACCAGCGGTGGTTTGTTTGCCGGATCAAGAGCTACCAACTCTTTTTCCGAAGGTAA
CTGGCTTCAGCAGAGCGCAGATACCAAATACTGTTCTTCTAGTGTAGCCGTAGTTAGGCCACCACTTCAA
GAACTCTGTAGCACCGCCTACATACCTCGCTCTGCTAATCCTGTTACCAGTGGCTGCTGCCAGTGGCGAT
AAGTCGTGTCTTACCGGGTTGGACTCAAGACGATAGTTACCGGATAAGGCGCAGCGGTCGGGCTGAACGG
GGGGTTCGTGCACACAGCCCAGCTTGGAGCGAACGACCTACACCGAACTGAGATACCTACAGCGTGAGCT
ATGAGAAAGCGCCACGCTTCCCGAAGGGAGAAAGGCGGACAGGTATCCGGTAAGCGGCAGGGTCGGAACA
GGAGAGCGCACGAGGGAGCTTCCAGGGGGAAACGCCTGGTATCTTTATAGTCCTGTCGGGTTTCGCCACC
TCTGACTTGAGCGTCGATTTTTGTGATGCTCGTCAGGGGGGCGGAGCCTATGGAAAAACGCCAGCAACGC
GGCCTTTTTACGGTTCCTGGCCTTTTGCTGGCCTTTTGCTCACATGTTCTTTCCTGCGTTATCCCCTGAT
TCTGTGGATAACCGTATTACCGCCTTTGAGTGAGCTGATACCGCTCGCCGCAGCCGAACGACCGAGCGCA
GCGAGTCAGTGAGCGAGGAAGCGGAAGAGCGCCCAATACGCAAACCGCCTCTCCCCGCGCGTTGGCCGAT
TCATTAATGCAGCTGGCACGACAGGTTTCCCGACTGGAAAGCGGGCAGTGAGCGCAACGCAATTAATGTG
AGTTAGCTCACTCATTAGGCACCCCAGGCTTTACACTTTATGCTTCCGGCTCGTATGTTGTGTGGAATTG
TGAGCGGATAACAATTTCACACAGGAAACAGCTATGACCATGATTACGCCAAGCGCGCAATTAACCCTCA
CTAAAGGGAACAAAAGCTGGAGCTGCAAGC
