>Addgene plasmid #141743 | TFORF0872 | depositor partial sequence | sequence record 277366 | Insert
ACCGCCACCATGAGCTCTTATTTCGTCAACTCACTGTTCTCCAAATACAAAACCGGGGAGTCCCTGCGCC
CCAATTATTATGACTGCGGCTTCGCCCAGGACCTGGGCGGCCGACCCACCGTGGTGTACGGTCCCAGCAG
CGGCGGCAGCTTCCAGCACCCGTCGCAAATCCAGGAGTTCTACCACGGGCCGTCGTCGCTGTCCACGGCT
CCCTACCAGCAGAACCCGTGCGCCGTGGCGTGCCACGGGGACCCCGGCAATTTCTACGGCTACGACCCGC
TGCAACGCCAGAGCCTATTCGGTGCGCAGGATCCAGACCTGGTGCAGTACGCAGACTGCAAGCTTGCCGC
CGCCAGCGGCCTGGGCGAGGAGGCCGAGGGCTCCGAGCAGAGCCCGTCGCCCACACAGCTCTTCCCCTGG
ATGCGCCCGCAAGCCGCCGGACGCAGGCGAGGCCGACAGACCTACAGCCGCTACCAGACCCTGGAGCTGG
AGAAGGAGTTCCTATTTAATCCCTATCTGACTCGTAAGCGGCGAATCGAGGTATCGCACGCCCTGGGACT
GACAGAGAGACAGGTCAAAATCTGGTTCCAGAACCGGAGGATGAAGTGGAAAAAAGAGAACAACAAAGAC
AAGTTCCCCAGCAGCAAATGCGAGCAGGAGGAGCTGGAGAAACAGAAGCTGGAGCGGGCCCCAGAGGCGG
CGGACGAGGGCGACGCGCAGAAGGGCGACAAGAAGTAGTAATGAACTAGTCCGTAACTTGAAAGTATTTC
GATTTCTTGGCTTTATATATCTTGTGGAAAGGACGAGGAGACGTAGGGATCGCCCTCAGT
