>Addgene plasmid #141743 | TFORF0872 | depositor partial sequence | sequence record 277367 | Barcode
GGAGACGTAGGGATCGCCCTCAGT
